LOCUS       Exported 7062 bp ds-DNA circular SYN 12-MAY-2021
DEFINITION  A CMV driven de-catalyzed SaCas9 fused to VP64 domain for increased
            transcription in targeted region.
ACCESSION   .
VERSION     .
KEYWORDS    pJEP303-pAAV-CMV-dSaCas9-VP64-pA
SOURCE      synthetic DNA construct
  ORGANISM  synthetic DNA construct
REFERENCE   1 (bases 1 to 7062)
  AUTHORS   Kumar N, Stanford W, Aradhana CS, Abraham ND, Dao TJ, Thaseen S,
            Sairavi A, Gonzalez CU, Ploski JE.
  TITLE     The Development of an AAV-Based CRISPR SaCas9 Genome Editing System
            That Can Be Delivered to Neurons in vivo and Regulated via
            Doxycycline and Cre-Recombinase.
  JOURNAL   Front. Mol. Neurosci. (2018) 13
REFERENCE   2 (bases 1 to 7062)
  AUTHORS   .
  TITLE     Direct Submission
  JOURNAL   Exported May 12, 2021 from SnapGene Server 1.1.58
            http://www.snapgene.com
FEATURES             Location/Qualifiers
     source          1..7062
                     /organism="synthetic DNA construct"
                     /mol_type="other DNA"
     repeat_region   1..130
                     /label=AAV2 ITR (alternate)
                     /note="Functional equivalent of wild-type AAV2 ITR"
     enhancer        154..457
                     /label=CMV enhancer
                     /note="human cytomegalovirus immediate early enhancer"
     promoter        458..661
                     /label=CMV promoter
                     /note="human cytomegalovirus (CMV) immediate early
                     promoter"
     primer_bind     612..632
                     /label=CMV-F
                     /note="Human CMV immediate early promoter, forward primer"
     primer_bind     658..682
                     /label=LNCX
                     /note="Human CMV promoter, forward primer"
     regulatory      748..757
                     /regulatory_class="other"
                     /note="vertebrate consensus sequence for strong initiation
                     of translation (Kozak, 1987)"
     CDS             760..780
                     /codon_start=1
                     /product="nuclear localization signal of SV40 (simian virus
                     40) large T antigen"
                     /label=SV40 NLS
                     /translation="PKKKRKV"
     CDS             3961..4008
                     /codon_start=1
                     /product="bipartite nuclear localization signal from
                     nucleoplasmin"
                     /label=nucleoplasmin NLS
                     /translation="KRPAATKKAGQAKKKK"
     CDS             4039..4188
                     /codon_start=1
                     /product="tetrameric repeat of the minimal activation
                     domain of herpes simplex virus VP16 (Beerli et al., 1998)"
                     /label=VP64
                     /translation="DALDDFDLDMLGSDALDDFDLDMLGSDALDDFDLDMLGSDALDDF
                     DLDML"
     primer_bind     complement(4267..4286)
                     /label=SV40pA-R
                     /note="SV40 polyA, reverse primer"
     repeat_region   4325..4465
                     /label=AAV2 ITR
                     /note="inverted terminal repeat of adeno-associated virus
                     serotype 2"
     repeat_region   4325..4454
                     /label=AAV2 ITR
     rep_origin      4540..4995
                     /direction=RIGHT
                     /label=f1 ori
                     /note="f1 bacteriophage origin of replication; arrow
                     indicates direction of (+) strand synthesis"
     primer_bind     complement(4627..4646)
                     /label=F1ori-R
                     /note="F1 origin, reverse primer"
     primer_bind     4837..4858
                     /label=F1ori-F
                     /note="F1 origin, forward primer"
     primer_bind     complement(5012..5031)
                     /label=pRS-marker
                     /note="pRS vectors, use to sequence yeast selectable
                     marker"
     primer_bind     5131..5153
                     /label=pGEX 3'
                     /note="pGEX vectors, reverse primer"
     primer_bind     complement(5191..5209)
                     /label=pBRforEco
                     /note="pBR322 vectors, upsteam of EcoRI site, forward
                     primer"
     promoter        5277..5381
                     /gene="bla"
                     /label=AmpR promoter
     CDS             5382..6242
                     /codon_start=1
                     /gene="bla"
                     /product="beta-lactamase"
                     /label=AmpR
                     /note="confers resistance to ampicillin, carbenicillin, and
                     related antibiotics"
                     /translation="MSIQHFRVALIPFFAAFCLPVFAHPETLVKVKDAEDQLGARVGYI
                     ELDLNSGKILESFRPEERFPMMSTFKVLLCGAVLSRIDAGQEQLGRRIHYSQNDLVEYS
                     PVTEKHLTDGMTVRELCSAAITMSDNTAANLLLTTIGGPKELTAFLHNMGDHVTRLDRW
                     EPELNEAIPNDERDTTMPVAMATTLRKLLTGELLTLASRQQLIDWMEADKVAGPLLRSA
                     LPAGWFIADKSGAGERGSRGIIAALGPDGKPSRIVVIYTTGSQATMDERNRQIAEIGAS
                     LIKHW"
     primer_bind     complement(5600..5619)
                     /label=Amp-R
                     /note="Ampicillin resistance gene, reverse primer"
     rep_origin      6413..7001
                     /direction=RIGHT
                     /label=ori
                     /note="high-copy-number ColE1/pMB1/pBR322/pUC origin of
                     replication"
     primer_bind     6902..6921
                     /label=pBR322ori-F
                     /note="pBR322 origin, forward primer"
ORIGIN
        1 cctgcaggca gctgcgcgct cgctcgctca ctgaggccgc ccgggcgtcg ggcgaccttt
       61 ggtcgcccgg cctcagtgag cgagcgagcg cgcagagagg gagtggccaa ctccatcact
      121 aggggttcct gcggccgcac gcgtggagtt ccgcgttaca taacttacgg taaatggccc
      181 gcctggctga ccgcccaacg acccccgccc attgacgtca ataatgacgt atgttcccat
      241 agtaacgcca atagggactt tccattgacg tcaatgggtg gagtatttac ggtaaactgc
      301 ccacttggca gtacatcaag tgtatcatat gccaagtacg ccccctattg acgtcaatga
      361 cagtaaatgg cccgcctggc attatgccca gtacatgacc ttatgggact ttcctacttg
      421 gcagtacatc tacgtattag tcatcgctat taccatggtg atgcggtttt ggcagtacat
      481 caatgggcgt ggatagcggt ttgactcacg gggatttcca agtctccacc ccattgacgt
      541 caatgggagt ttgttttggc accaaaatca acgggacttt ccaaaatgtc gtaacaactc
      601 cgccccattg acgcaaatgg gcggtaggcg tgtacggtgg gaggtctata taagcagagc
      661 tcgtttagtg aaccgtcaga tcgcctggag acgccatcca cgctgttttg acctccatag
      721 aagacaccgg aattcggtac caccggtgcc accatggccc caaagaagaa gcggaaggtc
      781 ggtatccacg gagtcccagc agccaagcgg aactacatcc tgggcctggc catcggcatc
      841 accagcgtgg gctacggcat catcgactac gagacacggg acgtgatcga tgccggcgtg
      901 cggctgttca aagaggccaa cgtggaaaac aacgagggca ggcggagcaa gagaggcgcc
      961 agaaggctga agcggcggag gcggcataga atccagagag tgaagaagct gctgttcgac
     1021 tacaacctgc tgaccgacca cagcgagctg agcggcatca acccctacga ggccagagtg
     1081 aagggcctga gccagaagct gagcgaggaa gagttctctg ccgccctgct gcacctggcc
     1141 aagagaagag gcgtgcacaa cgtgaacgag gtggaagagg acaccggcaa cgagctgtcc
     1201 accaaagagc agatcagccg gaacagcaag gccctggaag agaaatacgt ggccgaactg
     1261 cagctggaac ggctgaagaa agacggcgaa gtgcggggca gcatcaacag attcaagacc
     1321 agcgactacg tgaaagaagc caaacagctg ctgaaggtgc agaaggccta ccaccagctg
     1381 gaccagagct tcatcgacac ctacatcgac ctgctggaaa cccggcggac ctactatgag
     1441 ggacctggcg agggcagccc cttcggctgg aaggacatca aagaatggta cgagatgctg
     1501 atgggccact gcacctactt ccccgaggaa ctgcggagcg tgaagtacgc ctacaacgcc
     1561 gacctgtaca acgccctgaa cgacctgaac aatctcgtga tcaccaggga cgagaacgag
     1621 aagctggaat attacgagaa gttccagatc atcgagaacg tgttcaagca gaagaagaag
     1681 cccaccctga agcagatcgc caaagaaatc ctcgtgaacg aagaggatat taagggctac
     1741 agagtgacca gcaccggcaa gcccgagttc accaacctga aggtgtacca cgacatcaag
     1801 gacattaccg cccggaaaga gattattgag aacgccgagc tgctggatca gattgccaag
     1861 atcctgacca tctaccagag cagcgaggac atccaggaag aactgaccaa tctgaactcc
     1921 gagctgaccc aggaagagat cgagcagatc tctaatctga agggctatac cggcacccac
     1981 aacctgagcc tgaaggccat caacctgatc ctggacgagc tgtggcacac caacgacaac
     2041 cagatcgcta tcttcaaccg gctgaagctg gtgcccaaga aggtggacct gtcccagcag
     2101 aaagagatcc ccaccaccct ggtggacgac ttcatcctga gccccgtcgt gaagagaagc
     2161 ttcatccaga gcatcaaagt gatcaacgcc atcatcaaga agtacggcct gcccaacgac
     2221 atcattatcg agctggcccg cgagaagaac tccaaggacg cccagaaaat gatcaacgag
     2281 atgcagaagc ggaaccggca gaccaacgag cggatcgagg aaatcatccg gaccaccggc
     2341 aaagagaacg ccaagtacct gatcgagaag atcaagctgc acgacatgca ggaaggcaag
     2401 tgcctgtaca gcctggaagc catccctctg gaagatctgc tgaacaaccc cttcaactat
     2461 gaggtggacc acatcatccc cagaagcgtg tccttcgaca acagcttcaa caacaaggtg
     2521 ctcgtgaagc aggaagaagc cagcaagaag ggcaaccgga ccccattcca gtacctgagc
     2581 agcagcgaca gcaagatcag ctacgaaacc ttcaagaagc acatcctgaa tctggccaag
     2641 ggcaagggca gaatcagcaa gaccaagaaa gagtatctgc tggaagaacg ggacatcaac
     2701 aggttctccg tgcagaaaga cttcatcaac cggaacctgg tggataccag atacgccacc
     2761 agaggcctga tgaacctgct gcggagctac ttcagagtga acaacctgga cgtgaaagtg
     2821 aagtccatca atggcggctt caccagcttt ctgcggcgga agtggaagtt taagaaagag
     2881 cggaacaagg ggtacaagca ccacgccgag gacgccctga tcattgccaa cgccgatttc
     2941 atcttcaaag agtggaagaa actggacaag gccaaaaaag tgatggaaaa ccagatgttc
     3001 gaggaaaagc aggccgagag catgcccgag atcgaaaccg agcaggagta caaagagatc
     3061 ttcatcaccc cccaccagat caagcacatt aaggacttca aggactacaa gtacagccac
     3121 cgggtggaca agaagcctaa tagagagctg attaacgaca ccctgtactc cacccggaag
     3181 gacgacaagg gcaacaccct gatcgtgaac aatctgaacg gcctgtacga caaggacaat
     3241 gacaagctga aaaagctgat caacaagagc cccgaaaagc tgctgatgta ccaccacgac
     3301 ccccagacct accagaaact gaagctgatt atggaacagt acggcgacga gaagaatccc
     3361 ctgtacaagt actacgagga aaccgggaac tacctgacca agtactccaa aaaggacaac
     3421 ggccccgtga tcaagaagat taagtattac ggcaacaaac tgaacgccca tctggacatc
     3481 accgacgact accccaacag cagaaacaag gtcgtgaagc tgtccctgaa gccctacaga
     3541 ttcgacgtgt acctggacaa tggcgtgtac aagttcgtga ccgtgaagaa tctggatgtg
     3601 atcaaaaaag aaaactacta cgaagtgaat agcaagtgct atgaggaagc taagaagctg
     3661 aagaagatca gcaaccaggc cgagtttatc gcctccttct acaacaacga tctgatcaag
     3721 atcaacggcg agctgtatag agtgatcggc gtgaacaacg acctgctgaa ccggatcgaa
     3781 gtgaacatga tcgacatcac ctaccgcgag tacctggaaa acatgaacga caagaggccc
     3841 cccaggatca ttaagacaat cgcctccaag acccagagca ttaagaagta cagcacagac
     3901 attctgggca acctgtatga agtgaaatct aagaagcacc ctcagatcat caaaaagggc
     3961 aaaaggccgg cggccacgaa aaaggccggc caggcaaaaa agaaaaaggg atccgaggcc
     4021 agcggttccg gacgggctga cgcattggac gattttgatc tggatatgct gggaagtgac
     4081 gccctcgatg attttgacct tgacatgctt ggttcggatg cccttgatga ctttgacctc
     4141 gacatgctcg gcagtgacgc ccttgatgat ttcgacctgg acatgctgat taactcaaga
     4201 tgatctagac atatggatat ctgactagtc tcgagtttat tgcagcttat aatggttaca
     4261 aataaagcaa tagcatcaca aatttcacaa ataaagcatt tttttcactg gaccgagcgg
     4321 ccgcaggaac ccctagtgat ggagttggcc actccctctc tgcgcgctcg ctcgctcact
     4381 gaggccgggc gaccaaaggt cgcccgacgc ccgggctttg cccgggcggc ctcagtgagc
     4441 gagcgagcgc gcagctgcct gcaggggcgc ctgatgcggt attttctcct tacgcatctg
     4501 tgcggtattt cacaccgcat annnnnnnnn nnnnnnnnnn nnnnnnnnnn nnnnnnnnnn
     4561 nnnnnnnnnn nnnnnnnnnn nnnnnnnnnn nnnnnnnnnn nnnnnnnnnn nnnnnntnnn
     4621 nnnnnnnnnn nnnnnnnnnn nnnnnnnnnn nnnnnnnnnn nnncnnnnnn nnnnnnnnnn
     4681 nnnnnnnnnn nnnnnnnnnn nnnnnnnnnn nnnnnnnnnn nnnnnnnnnn nnnnnnnnnn
     4741 nnnnnnnnnn nnnnnnnnnn nnnnnnnnnn nnnnnnnnnn nnnnnnnnnn nnnnnnnnnn
     4801 nnnnnccttt gacgttggag tccacgttct ttaatagtgg actcttgttc caaactggaa
     4861 caacactcaa ctctatctcg ggctattctt ttgatttata agggattttg ccgatttcgg
     4921 tctattggtt aaaaaatgag ctgatttaac aaaaatttaa cgcgaatttt aacaaaatat
     4981 taacgtttac aattttatgg tgcactctca gtacaatctg ctctgatgcc gcatagttaa
     5041 gccagccccg acacccgcca acacccgctg acgcgccctg acgggcttgt ctgctcccgg
     5101 catccgctta cagacaagct gtgaccgtct ccgggagctg catgtgtcag aggttttcac
     5161 cgtcatcacc gaaacgcgcg agacgaaagg gcctcgtgat acgcctattt ttataggtta
     5221 atgtcatgat aataatggtt tcttagacgt caggtggcac ttttcgggga aatgtgcgcg
     5281 gaacccctat ttgtttattt ttctaaatac attcaaatat gtatccgctc atgagacaat
     5341 aaccctgata aatgcttcaa taatattgaa aaaggaagag tatgagtatt caacatttcc
     5401 gtgtcgccct tattcccttt tttgcggcat tttgccttcc tgtttttgct cacccagaaa
     5461 cgctggtgaa agtaaaagat gctgaagatc agttgggtgc acgagtgggt tacatcgaac
     5521 tggatctcaa cagcggtaag atccttgaga gttttcgccc cgaagaacgt tttccaatga
     5581 tgagcacttt taaagttctg ctatgtggcg cggtattatc ccgtattgac gccgggcaag
     5641 agcaactcgg tcgccgcata cactattctc agaatgactt ggttgagtac tcaccagtca
     5701 cagaaaagca tcttacggat ggcatgacag taagagaatt atgcagtgct gccataacca
     5761 tgagtgataa cactgcggcc aacttacttc tgacaacgat cggaggaccg aaggagctaa
     5821 ccgctttttt gcacaacatg ggggatcatg taactcgcct tgatcgttgg gaaccggagc
     5881 tgaatgaagc cataccaaac gacgagcgtg acaccacgat gcctgtagca atggcaacaa
     5941 cgttgcgcaa actattaact ggcgaactac ttactctagc ttcccggcaa caattaatag
     6001 actggatgga ggcggataaa gttgcaggac cacttctgcg ctcggccctt ccggctggct
     6061 ggtttattgc tgataaatct ggagccggtg agcgtgggtc tcgcggtatc attgcagcac
     6121 tggggccaga tggtaagccc tcccgtatcg tagttatcta cacgacgggg agtcaggcaa
     6181 ctatggatga acgaaataga cagatcgctg agataggtgc ctcactgatt aagcattggt
     6241 aactgtcaga ccaagtttac tcatatatac tttagattga tttaaaactt catttttaat
     6301 ttaaaaggat ctaggtgaag atcctttttg ataatctcat gaccaaaatc ccttaacgtg
     6361 agttttcgtt ccactgagcg tcagaccccg tagaaaagat caaaggatct tcttgagatc
     6421 ctttttttct gcgcgtaatc tgctgcttgc aaacaaaaaa accaccgcta ccagcggtgg
     6481 tttgtttgcc ggatcaagag ctaccaactc tttttccgaa ggtaactggc ttcagcagag
     6541 cgcagatacc aaatactgtt cttctagtgt agccgtagtt aggccaccac ttcaagaact
     6601 ctgtagcacc gcctacatac ctcgctctgc taatcctgtt accagtggct gctgccagtg
     6661 gcgataagtc gtgtcttacc gggttggact caagacgata gttaccggat aaggcgcagc
     6721 ggtcgggctg aacggggggt tcgtgcacac agcccagctt ggagcgaacg acctacaccg
     6781 aactgagata cctacagcgt gagctatgag aaagcgccac gcttcccgaa gggagaaagg
     6841 cggacaggta tccggtaagc ggcagggtcg gaacaggaga gcgcacgagg gagcttccag
     6901 ggggaaacgc ctggtatctt tatagtcctg tcgggtttcg ccacctctga cttgagcgtc
     6961 gatttttgtg atgctcgtca ggggggcgga gcctatggaa aaacgccagc aacgcggcct
     7021 ttttacggtt cctggccttt tgctggcctt ttgctcacat gt
//
