>Addgene plasmid #113678 | pJEP303-pAAV-CMV-dSaCas9-VP64-pA | depositor full sequence | sequence record 214974 | pJEP303-pAAV-CMV-dSaCas9-VP64-pA sequence 7073 bps
CCTGCAGGCAGCTGCGCGCTCGCTCGCTCACTGAGGCCGCCCGGGCAAAGCCCGGGCGTCGGGCGACCTT
TGGTCGCCCGGCCTCAGTGAGCGAGCGAGCGCGCAGAGAGGGAGTGGCCAACTCCATCACTAGGGGTTCC
TGCGGCCGCACGCGTGGAGTTCCGCGTTACATAACTTACGGTAAATGGCCCGCCTGGCTGACCGCCCAAC
GACCCCCGCCCATTGACGTCAATAATGACGTATGTTCCCATAGTAACGCCAATAGGGACTTTCCATTGAC
GTCAATGGGTGGAGTATTTACGGTAAACTGCCCACTTGGCAGTACATCAAGTGTATCATATGCCAAGTAC
GCCCCCTATTGACGTCAATGACGGTAAATGGCCCGCCTGGCATTATGCCCAGTACATGACCTTATGGGAC
TTTCCTACTTGGCAGTACATCTACGTATTAGTCATCGCTATTACCATGGTGATGCGGTTTTGGCAGTACA
TCAATGGGCGTGGATAGCGGTTTGACTCACGGGGATTTCCAAGTCTCCACCCCATTGACGTCAATGGGAG
TTTGTTTTGGCACCAAAATCAACGGGACTTTCCAAAATGTCGTAACAACTCCGCCCCATTGACGCAAATG
GGCGGTAGGCGTGTACGGTGGGAGGTCTATATAAGCAGAGCTCGTTTAGTGAACCGTCAGATCGCCTGGA
GACGCCATCCACGCTGTTTTGACCTCCATAGAAGACACCGGAATTCGGTACCACCGGTGCCACCATGGCC
CCAAAGAAGAAGCGGAAGGTCGGTATCCACGGAGTCCCAGCAGCCAAGCGGAACTACATCCTGGGCCTGG
CCATCGGCATCACCAGCGTGGGCTACGGCATCATCGACTACGAGACACGGGACGTGATCGATGCCGGCGT
GCGGCTGTTCAAAGAGGCCAACGTGGAAAACAACGAGGGCAGGCGGAGCAAGAGAGGCGCCAGAAGGCTG
AAGCGGCGGAGGCGGCATAGAATCCAGAGAGTGAAGAAGCTGCTGTTCGACTACAACCTGCTGACCGACC
ACAGCGAGCTGAGCGGCATCAACCCCTACGAGGCCAGAGTGAAGGGCCTGAGCCAGAAGCTGAGCGAGGA
AGAGTTCTCTGCCGCCCTGCTGCACCTGGCCAAGAGAAGAGGCGTGCACAACGTGAACGAGGTGGAAGAG
GACACCGGCAACGAGCTGTCCACCAAAGAGCAGATCAGCCGGAACAGCAAGGCCCTGGAAGAGAAATACG
TGGCCGAACTGCAGCTGGAACGGCTGAAGAAAGACGGCGAAGTGCGGGGCAGCATCAACAGATTCAAGAC
CAGCGACTACGTGAAAGAAGCCAAACAGCTGCTGAAGGTGCAGAAGGCCTACCACCAGCTGGACCAGAGC
TTCATCGACACCTACATCGACCTGCTGGAAACCCGGCGGACCTACTATGAGGGACCTGGCGAGGGCAGCC
CCTTCGGCTGGAAGGACATCAAAGAATGGTACGAGATGCTGATGGGCCACTGCACCTACTTCCCCGAGGA
ACTGCGGAGCGTGAAGTACGCCTACAACGCCGACCTGTACAACGCCCTGAACGACCTGAACAATCTCGTG
ATCACCAGGGACGAGAACGAGAAGCTGGAATATTACGAGAAGTTCCAGATCATCGAGAACGTGTTCAAGC
AGAAGAAGAAGCCCACCCTGAAGCAGATCGCCAAAGAAATCCTCGTGAACGAAGAGGATATTAAGGGCTA
CAGAGTGACCAGCACCGGCAAGCCCGAGTTCACCAACCTGAAGGTGTACCACGACATCAAGGACATTACC
GCCCGGAAAGAGATTATTGAGAACGCCGAGCTGCTGGATCAGATTGCCAAGATCCTGACCATCTACCAGA
GCAGCGAGGACATCCAGGAAGAACTGACCAATCTGAACTCCGAGCTGACCCAGGAAGAGATCGAGCAGAT
CTCTAATCTGAAGGGCTATACCGGCACCCACAACCTGAGCCTGAAGGCCATCAACCTGATCCTGGACGAG
CTGTGGCACACCAACGACAACCAGATCGCTATCTTCAACCGGCTGAAGCTGGTGCCCAAGAAGGTGGACC
TGTCCCAGCAGAAAGAGATCCCCACCACCCTGGTGGACGACTTCATCCTGAGCCCCGTCGTGAAGAGAAG
CTTCATCCAGAGCATCAAAGTGATCAACGCCATCATCAAGAAGTACGGCCTGCCCAACGACATCATTATC
GAGCTGGCCCGCGAGAAGAACTCCAAGGACGCCCAGAAAATGATCAACGAGATGCAGAAGCGGAACCGGC
AGACCAACGAGCGGATCGAGGAAATCATCCGGACCACCGGCAAAGAGAACGCCAAGTACCTGATCGAGAA
GATCAAGCTGCACGACATGCAGGAAGGCAAGTGCCTGTACAGCCTGGAAGCCATCCCTCTGGAAGATCTG
CTGAACAACCCCTTCAACTATGAGGTGGACCACATCATCCCCAGAAGCGTGTCCTTCGACAACAGCTTCA
ACAACAAGGTGCTCGTGAAGCAGGAAGAAGCCAGCAAGAAGGGCAACCGGACCCCATTCCAGTACCTGAG
CAGCAGCGACAGCAAGATCAGCTACGAAACCTTCAAGAAGCACATCCTGAATCTGGCCAAGGGCAAGGGC
AGAATCAGCAAGACCAAGAAAGAGTATCTGCTGGAAGAACGGGACATCAACAGGTTCTCCGTGCAGAAAG
ACTTCATCAACCGGAACCTGGTGGATACCAGATACGCCACCAGAGGCCTGATGAACCTGCTGCGGAGCTA
CTTCAGAGTGAACAACCTGGACGTGAAAGTGAAGTCCATCAATGGCGGCTTCACCAGCTTTCTGCGGCGG
AAGTGGAAGTTTAAGAAAGAGCGGAACAAGGGGTACAAGCACCACGCCGAGGACGCCCTGATCATTGCCA
ACGCCGATTTCATCTTCAAAGAGTGGAAGAAACTGGACAAGGCCAAAAAAGTGATGGAAAACCAGATGTT
CGAGGAAAAGCAGGCCGAGAGCATGCCCGAGATCGAAACCGAGCAGGAGTACAAAGAGATCTTCATCACC
CCCCACCAGATCAAGCACATTAAGGACTTCAAGGACTACAAGTACAGCCACCGGGTGGACAAGAAGCCTA
ATAGAGAGCTGATTAACGACACCCTGTACTCCACCCGGAAGGACGACAAGGGCAACACCCTGATCGTGAA
CAATCTGAACGGCCTGTACGACAAGGACAATGACAAGCTGAAAAAGCTGATCAACAAGAGCCCCGAAAAG
CTGCTGATGTACCACCACGACCCCCAGACCTACCAGAAACTGAAGCTGATTATGGAACAGTACGGCGACG
AGAAGAATCCCCTGTACAAGTACTACGAGGAAACCGGGAACTACCTGACCAAGTACTCCAAAAAGGACAA
CGGCCCCGTGATCAAGAAGATTAAGTATTACGGCAACAAACTGAACGCCCATCTGGACATCACCGACGAC
TACCCCAACAGCAGAAACAAGGTCGTGAAGCTGTCCCTGAAGCCCTACAGATTCGACGTGTACCTGGACA
ATGGCGTGTACAAGTTCGTGACCGTGAAGAATCTGGATGTGATCAAAAAAGAAAACTACTACGAAGTGAA
TAGCAAGTGCTATGAGGAAGCTAAGAAGCTGAAGAAGATCAGCAACCAGGCCGAGTTTATCGCCTCCTTC
TACAACAACGATCTGATCAAGATCAACGGCGAGCTGTATAGAGTGATCGGCGTGAACAACGACCTGCTGA
ACCGGATCGAAGTGAACATGATCGACATCACCTACCGCGAGTACCTGGAAAACATGAACGACAAGAGGCC
CCCCAGGATCATTAAGACAATCGCCTCCAAGACCCAGAGCATTAAGAAGTACAGCACAGACATTCTGGGC
AACCTGTATGAAGTGAAATCTAAGAAGCACCCTCAGATCATCAAAAAGGGCAAAAGGCCGGCGGCCACGA
AAAAGGCCGGCCAGGCAAAAAAGAAAAAGGGATCCGAGGCCAGCGGTTCCGGACGGGCTGACGCATTGGA
CGATTTTGATCTGGATATGCTGGGAAGTGACGCCCTCGATGATTTTGACCTTGACATGCTTGGTTCGGAT
GCCCTTGATGACTTTGACCTCGACATGCTCGGCAGTGACGCCCTTGATGATTTCGACCTGGACATGCTGA
TTAACTCAAGATGATCTAGACATATGGATATCTGACTAGTCTCGAGTTTATTGCAGCTTATAATGGTTAC
AAATAAAGCAATAGCATCACAAATTTCACAAATAAAGCATTTTTTTCACTGGACCGAGCGGCCGCAGGAA
CCCCTAGTGATGGAGTTGGCCACTCCCTCTCTGCGCGCTCGCTCGCTCACTGAGGCCGGGCGACCAAAGG
TCGCCCGACGCCCGGGCTTTGCCCGGGCGGCCTCAGTGAGCGAGCGAGCGCGCAGCTGCCTGCAGGGGCG
CCTGATGCGGTATTTTCTCCTTACGCATCTGTGCGGTATTTCACACCGCATA
[142 nt withheld, positions 4533-4674]
C
[141 nt withheld, positions 4676-4816]
CCTTTGACGTTGGAGTCCACGTTCTTTAATAGTGGACTCTTGTTCCAAACTGGAACAACACTCAACCCTA
TCTCGGGCTATTCTTTTGATTTATAAGGGATTTTGCCGATTTCGGCCTATTGGTTAAAAAATGAGCTGAT
TTAACAAAAATTTAACGCGAATTTTAACAAAATATTAACGTTTACAATTTTATGGTGCACTCTCAGTACA
ATCTGCTCTGATGCCGCATAGTTAAGCCAGCCCCGACACCCGCCAACACCCGCTGACGCGCCCTGACGGG
CTTGTCTGCTCCCGGCATCCGCTTACAGACAAGCTGTGACCGTCTCCGGGAGCTGCATGTGTCAGAGGTT
TTCACCGTCATCACCGAAACGCGCGAGACGAAAGGGCCTCGTGATACGCCTATTTTTATAGGTTAATGTC
ATGATAATAATGGTTTCTTAGACGTCAGGTGGCACTTTTCGGGGAAATGTGCGCGGAACCCCTATTTGTT
TATTTTTCTAAATACATTCAAATATGTATCCGCTCATGAGACAATAACCCTGATAAATGCTTCAATAATA
TTGAAAAAGGAAGAGTATGAGTATTCAACATTTCCGTGTCGCCCTTATTCCCTTTTTTGCGGCATTTTGC
CTTCCTGTTTTTGCTCACCCAGAAACGCTGGTGAAAGTAAAAGATGCTGAAGATCAGTTGGGTGCACGAG
TGGGTTACATCGAACTGGATCTCAACAGCGGTAAGATCCTTGAGAGTTTTCGCCCCGAAGAACGTTTTCC
AATGATGAGCACTTTTAAAGTTCTGCTATGTGGCGCGGTATTATCCCGTATTGACGCCGGGCAAGAGCAA
CTCGGTCGCCGCATACACTATTCTCAGAATGACTTGGTTGAGTACTCACCAGTCACAGAAAAGCATCTTA
CGGATGGCATGACAGTAAGAGAATTATGCAGTGCTGCCATAACCATGAGTGATAACACTGCGGCCAACTT
ACTTCTGACAACGATCGGAGGACCGAAGGAGCTAACCGCTTTTTTGCACAACATGGGGGATCATGTAACT
CGCCTTGATCGTTGGGAACCGGAGCTGAATGAAGCCATACCAAACGACGAGCGTGACACCACGATGCCTG
TAGCAATGGCAACAACGTTGCGCAAACTATTAACTGGCGAACTACTTACTCTAGCTTCCCGGCAACAATT
AATAGACTGGATGGAGGCGGATAAAGTTGCAGGACCACTTCTGCGCTCGGCCCTTCCGGCTGGCTGGTTT
ATTGCTGATAAATCTGGAGCCGGTGAGCGTGGGTCTCGCGGTATCATTGCAGCACTGGGGCCAGATGGTA
AGCCCTCCCGTATCGTAGTTATCTACACGACGGGGAGTCAGGCAACTATGGATGAACGAAATAGACAGAT
CGCTGAGATAGGTGCCTCACTGATTAAGCATTGGTAACTGTCAGACCAAGTTTACTCATATATACTTTAG
ATTGATTTAAAACTTCATTTTTAATTTAAAAGGATCTAGGTGAAGATCCTTTTTGATAATCTCATGACCA
AAATCCCTTAACGTGAGTTTTCGTTCCACTGAGCGTCAGACCCCGTAGAAAAGATCAAAGGATCTTCTTG
AGATCCTTTTTTTCTGCGCGTAATCTGCTGCTTGCAAACAAAAAAACCACCGCTACCAGCGGTGGTTTGT
TTGCCGGATCAAGAGCTACCAACTCTTTTTCCGAAGGTAACTGGCTTCAGCAGAGCGCAGATACCAAATA
CTGTCCTTCTAGTGTAGCCGTAGTTAGGCCACCACTTCAAGAACTCTGTAGCACCGCCTACATACCTCGC
TCTGCTAATCCTGTTACCAGTGGCTGCTGCCAGTGGCGATAAGTCGTGTCTTACCGGGTTGGACTCAAGA
CGATAGTTACCGGATAAGGCGCAGCGGTCGGGCTGAACGGGGGGTTCGTGCACACAGCCCAGCTTGGAGC
GAACGACCTACACCGAACTGAGATACCTACAGCGTGAGCTATGAGAAAGCGCCACGCTTCCCGAAGGGAG
AAAGGCGGACAGGTATCCGGTAAGCGGCAGGGTCGGAACAGGAGAGCGCACGAGGGAGCTTCCAGGGGGA
AACGCCTGGTATCTTTATAGTCCTGTCGGGTTTCGCCACCTCTGACTTGAGCGTCGATTTTTGTGATGCT
CGTCAGGGGGGCGGAGCCTATGGAAAAACGCCAGCAACGCGGCCTTTTTACGGTTCCTGGCCTTTTGCTG
GCCTTTTGCTCACATGT
Features (pLannotate 1.2.2; 15 found; start..end, strand, type, name):
      1..141     -  repeat_region  AAV2 ITR: inverted terminal repeat of adeno-associated virus serotype 2 inverted
    165..468     +  enhancer       CMV enhancer: human cytomegalovirus immediate early enhancer
    469..672     +  promoter       CMV promoter: human cytomegalovirus (CMV) immediate early promoter
    816..3971    +  CDS            cas9: CAS9_STAAU - Experimental evidence at protein level: Swiss-Prot protein existence level 1. CRISPR (clustered regularly interspaced short palindromic repeat) is an adaptive immune system that provides protection against mobile genetic elements (viruses, transposable elements and conjugative plasmids). CRISPR clusters contain spacers, sequences complementary to antecedent mobile elements, and target invading nucleic acids. CRISPR clusters are transcribed and processed into CRISPR RNA (crRNA). In type II CRISPR systems correct processing of pre-crRNA requires a trans- encoded small RNA (tracrRNA)
   3972..4019    +  CDS            nucleoplasmin NLS: bipartite nuclear localization signal from nucleoplasmin
   4170..4186    +  CDS            VP96 (fragment): 6 tandem repeats of the minimal activation domain of herpes simplex virus VP16 (Cheng et al., 2013)
   4246..4321    +  polyA_signal   SV40 poly(A) signal (fragment): SV40 polyadenylation signal
   4336..4476    +  repeat_region  AAV2 ITR: inverted terminal repeat of adeno-associated virus serotype 2 inverted
   4481..4532    -  misc_feature   bom (fragment): basis of mobility region from pBR322
   4551..4931    +  rep_origin     M13 ori (sequence partly withheld): M13 bacteriophage origin of replication; arrow indicates direction of (+) strand synthesis
   5007..5056    -  misc_feature   bom (fragment): basis of mobility region from pBR322
   5158..5193    -  CDS            rop (fragment): Rop protein, which maintains plasmids at low copy number; rop
   5288..5392    +  promoter       AmpR promoter: bla
   5393..6253    +  CDS            AmpR: β-lactamase; bla; confers resistance to ampicillin, carbenicillin, and related antibiotics
   6424..7012    +  rep_origin     ori: high-copy-number ColE1/pMB1/pBR322/pUC origin of replication
