[The description below was written by a language model from this plasmid's Addgene catalogue record, the feature table of its GenBank file and pLannotate feature annotations shown in this document.]
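Description:
pJEP303-pAAV-CMV-dSaCas9-VP64-pA is an AAV transfer (cis) plasmid of about 7.1 kb that encodes a CRISPR activation effector: a catalytically inactive Staphylococcus aureus Cas9 fused to the VP64 transcriptional activation domain. The bacterial portion carries a high-copy ColE1/pUC-type origin, a β-lactamase gene with its own promoter for ampicillin selection, and an f1/M13 phage origin. The record lists a recombination-deficient E. coli strain for propagation, which is usual for plasmids containing repeat-rich AAV inverted terminal repeats.

The expression cassette lies between two AAV2 ITRs, the cis elements needed for replication and packaging of the intervening DNA into AAV particles when rep, cap and helper functions are supplied in trans. Within the ITRs, the human cytomegalovirus immediate-early enhancer and promoter drive a single open reading frame that begins with a Kozak consensus and an SV40 large T antigen NLS. This is followed by the dSaCas9 coding sequence, a bipartite nucleoplasmin NLS and a C-terminal VP64 domain (four copies of the minimal herpes simplex virus VP16 activation domain). A short SV40 polyadenylation signal ends the transcript. The compact SaCas9 orthologue and short poly(A) signal help keep the cassette within AAV packaging capacity.

No guide RNA cassette is annotated, so a SaCas9-compatible sgRNA would have to be supplied from a separate construct to direct the activator to a promoter or regulatory region and increase transcription of the target gene. Part of the plasmid derives from an earlier AAV dSaCas9-VPR construct. It comes from work developing AAV-delivered SaCas9 tools for neurons in vivo. The two sequence records held for it differ by 11 bp, located in the annotated length of the first ITR.
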