Addgene plasmid #113678: pJEP303-pAAV-CMV-dSaCas9-VP64-pA
Purpose: A CMV driven de-catalyzed SaCas9 fused to VP64 domain for increased transcription in targeted region
Depositing lab: Jonathan Ploski. Depositing organization: University of Texas at Dallas. Publication: The Development of an AAV-Based CRISPR SaCas9 Genome Editing System That Can Be Delivered to Neurons in vivo and Regulated via Doxycycline and Cre-Recombinase. Kumar N, Stanford W, de Solis C, Aradhana, Abraham ND, Dao TJ, Thaseen S, Sairavi A, Gonzalez CU, Ploski JE. Front Mol Neurosci. 2018 Nov 13;11:413. doi: 10.3389/fnmol.2018.00413. eCollection 2018. PubMed 30483052.
Backbone
  Vector backbone: AAV
  Backbone manufacturer: Alligent Technologies
  Backbone size w/o insert (bp): 3619
  Total vector size (bp): 7073
  Vector type: AAV, CRISPR, Synthetic Biology
Growth in bacteria
  Bacterial resistance: Ampicillin, 100 μg/mL
  Growth temperature: 37°C
  Growth strain: NEB Stable
  Copy number: High Copy
Gene/Insert
  Gene/Insert name: de-catalyzed SaCas9
  Species: Synthetic
  Tag / fusion protein: VP64 (C terminal on insert); NLS (N terminal on insert); NLS (C terminal on insert)
Resource information
  A portion of this plasmid was derived from a plasmid made by: George Church, AAV_NLS-dSaCas9-NLS-VPR plasmid #68495
Terms and licenses: Academic/Nonprofit Terms; Industry Terms: Not Available to Industry
How to cite: pJEP303-pAAV-CMV-dSaCas9-VP64-pA was a gift from Jonathan Ploski (Addgene plasmid # 113678 ; http://n2t.net/addgene:113678 ; RRID:Addgene_113678)
